>Addgene plasmid #24447 | KRP95 | addgene partial sequence | sequence record 30397 | 24447 with GFP-R
TACTAGTTTTCTGTATCAGCCCTCTGGCCTGCGGGTAGAGCTGTGAGTTTGACCCAGGTTTGGCCACTGC
TTTATGCTTTGATCTAACTTTGTCTTTCTTCAGCTTTGTCTTGGCCTTGAAAACTTCAGGTTGTACTTCT
AGATCTAGATCATCTTCATCTTGCAGTGCTGCATCTAGAGCTGCCTGAACCCTGGGTGCTACCGAGGGAC
CCTCATAGTCTCGTGTTGTCCTGTTTGGCATATCAAGATCAACGGACAGAATGTTCTCAGCCTTGTATCT
TGGATTGCCACCCATCTGTGCTGCCATACGAGCGTAGTCTGCGATGGGACGGCGGTTACCTACAGCAGAA
ACGGGTCTCTTGGCCATCTGAGAGGGTCCTTCAGCCTTTGCTAGTGGGGTAAGTAACCACTCTTCTGTCT
CTTCATCAAACACAGCCCTGGTTGTGATCTTAGTCCTCTCCTCCACTGGGATGAAGTTATCAGCTATCAC
CTTCTTGAGTTTGAGTTCTCGGATGAGTTCATTTTGAGTCTGCTCCAGCTCTTGTCTCTCTCTCGCATGC
TCATCTTGTAAGTCCTGTATATCGCTCTTATAGGACTGTAGCTTTGCAAACAACTTTTTGAGTTTCTTAG
TCTTGACCTCTACTTCCTTGTTGAAGTGATGAGAACGTT
