>Addgene plasmid #24447 | KRP95 | addgene partial sequence | sequence record 30398 | 24447 with T7
TTTTGTTTANCTTTAAGAAGGAGATATACATATGTCAAAGAAAAGTGCTGAGACTGTGAAGGTGGTGGTG
CGCTGCCGACCTATGAACTCCAAGGAGATATCGCAAGGTCATAAGAGGATCGTTGAGATGGACAACAAGA
GAGGATTAGTAGAGGTCACGAACCCTAAGGGTCCGCCGGGAGAGCCTAATAAGTCCTTCACCTTTGATAC
CGTCTACGATTGGAACTCCAAACAGATAGACCTTTACGATGAGACGTTCAGATCTTTAGTGGAGTCTGTG
TTACAAGGATTCAACGGGACAATATTTGCATACGGGCAGACAGGAACCGGCAAGACATTCACTATGGAAG
GTGTGAGATCCAATCCTGAGCTTAGGGGCGTCATTCCAAACTCATTTGAACACATCTTCACTCACATAGC
ACGGACACAGAACCAACAGTTCCTCGTCAGAGCATCATATCTAGAAATTTATCAGGAGGAGATTCGGGAC
CTATTAGCCAAAGACCAGAAGAAGCGACTGGACCTGAAAGAGAGACCAGATACTGGGGTCTATGTCAAGG
ATCTTTCTTCGTTTGTGACGAAGAGTGTGAAGGAGATAGAGCATGTCATGACCGTTGGGAATAATAACAG
ATCAGTCGGATCAACCAACATGAACGAGCACAGCTCAAGATCTCATGCAATCTTTATCATCACCATTGAG
TGTAGTGAGCTCGGTGTAGATGGTGAGAACC
