[The description below was written by a language model from this plasmid's Addgene catalogue record.]
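Description:
KRP95 is a bacterial expression plasmid built on the pET17b backbone (about 3.3 kb without insert) that encodes the KRP95 subunit of sea urchin (Strongylocentrotus purpuratus) kinesin II fused to GFP. It is a high-copy plasmid maintained in E. coli under ampicillin selection. No feature table accompanies the record, so the regulatory elements are not explicitly listed. However, pET17b is a T7-driven expression vector, and the recorded T7 and T7-terminator sequencing primers are consistent with the insert sitting between a T7 promoter and T7 terminator. Such a layout requires a host supplying T7 RNA polymerase for protein production, with a standard cloning strain serving only for propagation.

The insert, recorded as roughly 1.5 kb, was cloned by restriction digestion between NdeI at the 5′ end and XhoI at the 3′ end; whether these sites survive is not known. GFP is attached to the C terminus of the kinesin sequence, and the depositor notes a short Thr-Ser linker between the motor protein portion and GFP. The record does not say which residues of KRP95 are included or whether the stated insert size counts the GFP coding region, so it is unclear if the motor sequence is full-length or truncated.

KRP95 is one of the two motor polypeptides of the heteromeric KRP85/95 kinesin II complex. The associated publication concerns the single-molecule behaviour of monomeric and heteromeric kinesins, which suggests that the construct was made to produce recombinant fluorescent motor protein for purification and for fluorescence-based observation of individual motor molecules in vitro.
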