Addgene plasmid #24447: KRP95
Depositing lab: Ron Vale. Depositing organization: University of California, San Francisco (UCSF). Publication: Single-molecule behavior of monomeric and heteromeric kinesins. Pierce DW, Hom-Booher N, Otsuka AJ, Vale RD. Biochemistry. 1999 Apr 27. 38(17):5412-21. 10.1021/bi9830009 PubMed 10220328.
Backbone
  Vector backbone: pET17b
  Backbone size w/o insert (bp): 3300
  Vector type: Bacterial Expression
Growth in bacteria
  Bacterial resistance: Ampicillin, 100 μg/mL
  Growth temperature: 37°C
  Growth strain: DH5alpha
  Copy number: High Copy
Gene/Insert
  Gene/Insert name: Kinesin II (alt name: KRP95-GFP)
  Species: Strongylocentrotus purpuratus
  Insert size (bp): 1500
  Entrez Gene: KRP95 (a.k.a. KRP-85/95)
  Tag / fusion protein: GFP (C terminal on insert)
  Cloning method: Restriction Enzyme; 5′ cloning site NdeI (unknown if destroyed); 3′ cloning site XhoI (unknown if destroyed)
  Sequencing primers: 5′ T7, GFP-R; 3′ T7-term
Terms and licenses: Academic/Nonprofit Terms; Industry Terms: Not Available to Industry
Depositor comments: Thr-Ser linker between the RP and GFP
How to cite: KRP95 was a gift from Ron Vale (Addgene plasmid # 24447 ; http://n2t.net/addgene:24447 ; RRID:Addgene_24447)
